>Addgene plasmid #138099 | pYPQ132-STU-Lb | addgene full sequence | sequence record 271956 | Addgene NGS Result
CTGCATTAATGAATCGGCCAACGCGCGGGGAGAGGCGGTTTGCGTATTGGGCGCTCTTCCGCTTCCTCGC
TCACTGACTCGCTGCGCTCGGTCGTTCGGCTGCGGCGAGCGGTATCAGCTCACTCAAAGGCGGTAATACG
GTTATCCACAGAATCAGGGGATAACGCAGGAAAGAACATGAATTAATTCTCATGTTTGACAGCTTATCAT
CGATTAGCTTTAATGCGGTAGTTTATCACAGTTAAATTGCTAACGCAGTCAGGCACCGTGTATGAAATCT
AACAATGCGCTCATCGTCATCCTCGGCACCGTCACCCTGGATGCTGTAGGCATAGGCTTGGTTATGCCGG
TACTGCCGGGCCTCTTGCGGGATATCGTCCATTCCGACAGCATCGCCAGTCACTATGGCGTGCTGCTAGC
GCTATATGCGTTGATGCAATTTCTATGCGCACCCGTTCTCGGAGCACTGTCCGACCGCTTTGGCCGCCGC
CCAGTCCTGCTCGCTTCGCTACTTGGAGCCACTATCGACTACGCGATCATGGCGACCACACCCGTCCTGT
GGATTCTCTACGCCGGACGCATCGTGGCCGGCATCACCGGCGCCACAGGTGCGGTTGCTGGCGCCTATAT
CGCCGACATCACCGATGGGGAAGATCGGGCTCGCCACTTCGGGCTCATGAGCGCTTGTTTCGGCGTGGGT
ATGGTGGCAGGCCCCGTGGCCGGGGGACTGTTGGGCGCCATCTCCTTACATGCACCATTCCTTGCGGCGG
CGGTGCTCAACGGCCTCAACCTACTACTGGGCTGCTTCCTAATGCAGGAGTCGCATAAGGGAGAGCGCCG
ACCCATGCCCTTGAGAGCCTTCAACCCAGTCAGCTCCTTCCGGTGGGCGCGGGGCATGACTATCGTCGCC
GCACTTATGACTGTCTTCTTTATCATGCAACTCGTAGGACAGGTGCCGGCAGCGCTCTGGGTCATTTTCG
GCGAGGACCGCTTTCGCTGGAGCGCGACGATGATCGGCCTGTCGCTTGCGGTATTCGGAATCTTGCACGC
CCTCGCTCAAGCCTTCGTCACTGGTCCCGCCACCAAACGTTTCGGCGAGAAGCAGGCCATTATCGCCGGC
ATGGCGGCCGACGCGCTGGGCTACGTCTTGCTGGCGTTCGCGACGCGAGGCTGGATGGCCTTCCCCATTA
TGATTCTTCTCGCTTCCGGCGGCATCGGGATGCCCGCGTTGCAGGCCATGCTGTCCAGGCAGGTAGATGA
CGACCATCAGGGACAGCTTCAAGGATCGCTCGCGGCTCTTACCAGCCTAACTTCGATCATTGGACCGCTG
ATCGTCACGGCGATTTATGCCGCCTCGGCGAGCACATGGAACGGGTTGGCATGGATTGTAGGCGCCGCCC
TATACCTTGTCTGCCTCCCCGCGTTGCGTCGCGGTGCATGGAGCCGGGCCACCTCGACCTGAATGGAAGC
CGGCGGCACCTCGCTAACGGATTCACCACTCCAAGAATTGGAGCCAATCAATTCTTGCGGAGAACTGTGA
ATGCGCAAACCAACCCTTGATCGGGGAAGAACAGTATGTCGAGCTATTTTTTGACTTACTGGGGATCAAG
CCTGATTGGGAGAAAATAAAATATCCCCTATAGTGAGTCGTATTACATGGTCATAGCTGTTTCCTGGCAG
CTCTGGCCCGTGTCTCAAAATCTCTGATGTTACATTGCACAAGATAAAAATATATCATCATGCCTCCTCT
AGAGGTCTCCCATGAAATTACTGATGAGTCCGTGAGGACGAAACGAGTAAGCTCGTCTAATTTCTACTAA
GTGTAGATGAGACGGAGCTCAGTCTGACCGCGGCGTCTCTGGCCGGCATGGTCCCAGCCTCCTCGCTGGC
GCCGGCTGGGCAACATGCTTCGGCATGGCGAATGGGACGGACCGAGACCCTCGAGCCACCCATGACCAAA
ATCCCTTAACGTGAGTTACGCGTCGTTCCACTGAGCGTCAGACCCCGTAGAAAAGATCAAAGGATCTTCT
TGAGATCCTTTTTTTCTGCGCGTAATCTGCTGCTTGCAAACAAAAAAACCACCGCTACCAGCGGTGGTTT
GTTTGCCGGATCAAGAGCTACCAACTCTTTTTCCGAAGGTAACTGGCTTCAGCAGAGCGCAGATACCAAA
TACTGTTCTTCTAGTGTAGCCGTAGTTAGGCCACCACTTCAAGAACTCTGTAGCACCGCCTACATACCTC
GCTCTGCTAATCCTGTTACCAGTGGCTGCTGCCAGTGGCGATAAGTCGTGTCTTACCGGGTTGGACTCAA
GACGATAGTTACCGGATAAGGCGCAGCGGTCGGGCTGAACGGGGGGTTCGTGCACACAGCCCAGCTTGGA
GCGAACGACCTACACCGAACTGAGATACCTACAGCGTGAGCTATGAGAAAGCGCCACGCTTCCCGAAGGG
AGAAAGGCGGACAGGTATCCGGTAAGCGGCAGGGTCGGAACAGGAGAGCGCACGAGGGAGCTTCCAGGGG
GAAACGCCTGGTATCTTTATAGTCCTGTCGGGTTTCGCCACCTCTGACTTGAGCGTCGATTTTTGTGATG
CTCGTCAGGGGGGCGGAGCCTATGGAAAAACGCCAGCAACGCGGCCTTTTTACGGTTCCTGGCCTTTTGC
TGGCCTTTTGCTCACATGTTCTTTCCTGCGTTATCCCCTGATTCTGTGGATAACCGTATTACCGCCTTTG
AGTGAGCTGATACCGCTCGCCGCAGCCGAACGACCGAGCGCAGCGAGTCAGTGAGCGAGGAAGCGGAAGA
GCGCCCAATACGCAAACCGCCTCTCCCCGCGCGTTGGCCGATTCATTAATGCAGCTGGCACGACAGGTTT
CCCGACTGGAAAGCGGGCAGTGAGCGCAACGCAATTAATACGCGTACCGCTAGCCAGGAAGAGTTTGTAG
AAACGCAAAAAGGCCATCCGTCAGGATGGCCTTCTGCTTAGTTTGATGCCTGGCAGTTTATGGCGGGCGT
CCTGCCCGCCACCCTCCGGGCCGTTGCTTCACAACGTTCAAATCCGCTCCCGGCGGATTTGTCCTACTCA
GGAGAGCGTTCACCGACAAACAACAGATAAAACGAAAGGCCCAGTCTTCCGACTGAGCCTTTCGTTTTAT
TTGATGCCTGGCAGTTCCCTACTCTCGCGTT
Features (pLannotate 1.2.2; 11 found; start..end, strand, type, name):
      1..54      -  CDS            lacI (fragment): lac repressor; lacI; The lac repressor binds to the lac operator to inhibit transcription in E. coli. This inhibition can be relieved by adding lactose or isopropyl-β-D-thiogalactopyranoside (IPTG).
     56..180     -  rep_origin     RSF ori (fragment): Plasmids containing the RSF 1030 origin of replication can be propagated in E. coli cells that contain additional plasmids with compatible origins.
    196..224     +  promoter       tet promoter: E. coli promoter for tetracycline efflux protein gene
    272..1462    +  CDS            TcR: tetracycline efflux protein; tet; confers resistance to tetracycline
   1560..1634    +  CDS            KanR (fragment): aminoglycoside phosphotransferase; aphA-3; confers resistance to kanamycin
   1637..1655    -  promoter       T7 promoter: promoter for bacteriophage T7 RNA polymerase
   1771..1794    +  misc_RNA       sTRSV HHRz (fragment): hammerhead ribozyme from the tobacco ringspot virus satellite RNA (Khvorova et al., 2003)
   2030..2618    +  rep_origin     ori: high-copy-number ColE1/pMB1/pBR322/pUC origin of replication
   2801..2893    +  CDS            lacI (fragment): lac repressor; lacI; The lac repressor binds to the lac operator to inhibit transcription in E. coli. This inhibition can be relieved by adding lactose or isopropyl-β-D-thiogalactopyranoside (IPTG).
   2948..2975    -  terminator     rrnB T2 terminator: transcription terminator T2 from the E. coli rrnB gene
   3107..3150    +  terminator     rrnB T1 terminator: Escherichia coli rrnB; transcription terminator T1 from the E. coli rrnB gene
