[The description below was written by a language model from this plasmid's Addgene catalogue record and pLannotate feature annotations shown in this document.]
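Description:
pYPQ132-STU-Lb is a small (about 3.2 kb) empty Golden Gate entry vector built on the pYPQ132A backbone and classed as a plant expression/CRISPR plasmid. It is designed to receive the second crRNA in a multiplexed LbCas12a editing array. It is maintained in E. coli as a high-copy plasmid through a ColE1/pUC-type origin, and it is selected with tetracycline via a complete tetracycline efflux gene (TcR) driven by its native tet promoter. The annotation also picks up short fragments of lacI, an RSF origin and a kanamycin resistance gene, along with a T7 promoter and rrnB T1 and T2 terminators. The gene and origin fragments appear to be non-functional backbone remnants rather than working parts.

According to the catalogue entry, the functional cassette is an LbCas12a crRNA scaffold flanked by a hammerhead (HH) ribozyme and an HDV ribozyme. A user-chosen spacer is inserted by restriction enzyme-based cloning. In such an arrangement the two self-cleaving ribozymes cut the crRNA out of a longer transcript. This yields a guide with defined ends and allows several crRNAs to be processed from one transcript; "STU" in the name probably refers to such a single transcription unit design, though the record does not expand it. The feature table detects only a partial hammerhead ribozyme match. It does not annotate the crRNA scaffold, the HDV ribozyme or the Golden Gate cloning sites, and it shows no plant promoter, so expression in plants presumably depends on assembling the cassette into a downstream vector. The plasmid belongs to a toolkit for multiplexed Cas12a genome engineering in plants.
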