Addgene plasmid #138099: pYPQ132-STU-Lb
Purpose: (Empty Backbone) Golden Gate entry vector for 2nd crRNA cloning with LbCas12a crRNA scaffold flanked by HH and HDV ribozymes
Depositing lab: Yiping Qi. Depositing organization: University of Maryland, College Park. Publication: Expanding the scope of plant genome engineering with Cas12a orthologs and highly multiplexable editing systems. Zhang Y, Ren Q, Tang X, Liu S, Malzahn AA, Zhou J, Wang J, Yin D, Pan C, Yuan M, Huang L, Yang H, Zhao Y, Fang Q, Zheng X, Tian L, Cheng Y, Le Y, McCoy B, Franklin L, Selengut JD, Mount SM, Que Q, Zhang Y, Qi Y. Nat Commun. 2021 Mar 29;12(1):1944. doi: 10.1038/s41467-021-22330-w. PubMed 33782402.
Backbone
  Vector backbone: pYPQ132A
  Vector type: Plant Expression, CRISPR
Growth in bacteria
  Bacterial resistance: Tetracycline, 10 μg/mL
  Growth temperature: 37°C
  Growth strain: DH5alpha
  Copy number: High Copy
Gene/Insert
  Cloning method: Restriction Enzyme
Terms and licenses: Academic/Nonprofit Terms; Industry Terms: Not Available to Industry
How to cite: pYPQ132-STU-Lb was a gift from Yiping Qi (Addgene plasmid # 138099 ; http://n2t.net/addgene:138099 ; RRID:Addgene_138099)
